>Addgene plasmid #112912 | rd | addgene full sequence | sequence record 220213 | Addgene NGS Result
TTGACAATTAATCATCGGCTCGTATAATGTGTGGAATTGTGAGCGGATAACAATTTCACACAGGAAACAG
TATTCATGTCCCCTATACTAGGTTATTGGAAAATTAAGGGCCTTGTGCAACCCACTCGACTTCTTTTGGA
ATATCTTGAAGAAAAATATGAAGAGCATTTGTATGAGCGCGATGAAGGTGATAAATGGCGAAACAAAAAG
TTTGAATTGGGTTTGGAGTTTCCCAATCTTCCTTATTATATTGATGGTGATGTTAAATTAACACAGTCTA
TGGCCATCATACGTTATATAGCTGACAAGCACAACATGTTGGGTGGTTGTCCAAAAGAGCGTGCAGAGAT
TTCAATGCTTGAAGGAGCGGTTTTGGATATTAGATACGGTGTTTCGAGAATTGCATATAGTAAAGACTTT
GAAACTCTCAAAGTTGATTTTCTTAGCAAGCTACCTGAAATGCTGAAAATGTTCGAAGATCGTTTATGTC
ATAAAACATATTTAAATGGTGATCATGTAACCCATCCTGACTTCATGTTGTATGACGCTCTTGATGTTGT
TTTATACATGGACCCAATGTGCCTGGATGCGTTCCCAAAATTAGTTTGTTTTAAAAAACGTATTGAAGCT
ATCCCACAAATTGATAAGTACTTGAAATCCAGCAAGTATATAGCATGGCCTTTGCAGGGCTGGCAAGCCA
CGTTTGGTGGTGGCGACCATCCTCCAAAATCGGATCTGGTTCCGCGTGGATCCCTGGAAGTTCTGTTCCA
GGGGCCCATGGAACGGCTGCAGAAGCAACCACTTACCTCCCCCGGGAGCGTGAGCCCCTCCCGAGATTCC
AGTGTGCCTGGCTCTCCCTCCAGCATCGTGGCCAAGATGGACAATCAGGTGCTGGGCTACAAGGACCTGG
CTGCCATCCCCAAGGACAAGGCCATCCTGGACATCGAGCGGCCCGACCTCATGATCTACGAGCCTCACTT
CACTTATTCCCTCCTGGAACACGTGGAGCTGCCTCGCAGCCGCGAGCGCTCGCTGTCACCCAAAGCCGCA
GCGGGGGGCGGAGCCGGGAAGGTGTGGGCGGACAGCCGGTCGCCTGGAATCATCTCTCAGGCCTCGGCCC
CCAGAACCACTGGAACCCCCCGGACCAGCCTGCCCCATTTCCACCACCCTGAGACCTCCCGCCCAGATTC
CAACATCTACAAGAAGCCTCCCATCTATAAGCAGAGAGAGTCCGTGGGAGGCAGCCCTCAGACCAAGCAC
CTCATCGAGGATCTCATCATCGAGTCATCCAAGTTTCCTGCAGCCCAGCCCCCAGACCCCAACCAGCCAG
CCAAAATCGAAACCGACTACTGGCCATGCCCCCCGTCTCTGGCTGTTGTGGAGACAGAGTGGAGGAAGCG
GAAGGCGTCTCGGAGGGGAGCAGAGGAAGAGGAGGAGGAGGAAGATGACGACTCTGGAGAGGAGATGAAG
GCTCTCAGGGAGCGTCAGAGAGAGGAACTCAGTAAGGTTACTTCCAACTTGGGAAAGATGATCTTGAAAG
AAGAGATGGAAAAGTCATTGCCGATCCGAAGGAAAACCCGCTCTCTGCCTGACCGGACACCCTTCCATAC
CTCCTTGCACCAGGGAACGTCTAAATCTTCCTCTCTCCCCGCCTATGGCAGGACCACCCTGAGCCGGCTA
CAGTCCACAGAGTTCAGCCCATCAGGGAGTGAGACTGGAAGCCCAGGCCTGCAGATCTATCCCTATGAAA
TGCTAGTGGTGACCAACAAGGGGCGAACCAAGCTGCCACCGGGGGTGGATCGGATGCGGCTTGAGAGGCA
TCTGTCTGCCGAGGACTTCTCAAGGGTATTTGCCATGTCCCCTGAAGAGTTTGGCAAGCTGGCTCTGTGG
AAGCGGAATGAGCTCAAGAAGAAGGCCTCTCTCTTCTGATCCCCGGGAATTCATCGTGACTGACTGACGA
TCTGCCTCGCGCGTTTCGGTGATGACGGTGAAAACCTCTGACACATGCAGCTCCCGGAGACGGTCACAGC
TTGTCTGTAAGCGGATGCCGGGAGCAGACAAGCCCGTCAGGGCGCGTCAGCGGGTGTTGGCGGGTGTCGG
GGCGCAGCCATGACCCAGTCACGTAGCGATAGCGGAGTGTATAATTCTTGAAGACGAAAGGGCCTCGTGA
TACGCCTATTTTTATAGGTTAATGTCATGATAATAATGGTTTCTTAGACGTCAGGTGGCACTTTTCGGGG
AAATGTGCGCGGAACCCCTATTTGTTTATTTTTCTAAATACATTCAAATATGTATCCGCTCATGAGACAA
TAACCCTGATAAATGCTTCAATAATATTGAAAAAGGAAGAGTATGAGTATTCAACATTTCCGTGTCGCCC
TTATTCCCTTTTTTGCGGCATTTTGCCTTCCTGTTTTTGCTCACCCAGAAACGCTGGTGAAAGTAAAAGA
TGCTGAAGATCAGTTGGGTGCACGAGTGGGTTACATCGAACTGGATCTCAACAGCGGTAAGATCCTTGAG
AGTTTTCGCCCCGAAGAACGTTTTCCAATGATGAGCACTTTTAAAGTTCTGCTATGTGGCGCGGTATTAT
CCCGTGTTGACGCCGGGCAAGAGCAACTCGGTCGCCGCATACACTATTCTCAGAATGACTTGGTTGAGTA
CTCACCAGTCACAGAAAAGCATCTTACGGATGGCATGACAGTAAGAGAATTATGCAGTGCTGCCATAACC
ATGAGTGATAACACTGCGGCCAACTTACTTCTGACAACGATCGGAGGACCGAAGGAGCTAACCGCTTTTT
TGCACAACATGGGGGATCATGTAACTCGCCTTGATCGTTGGGAACCGGAGCTGAATGAAGCCATACCAAA
CGACGAGCGTGACACCACGATGCCTGCAGCAATGGCAACAACGTTGCGCAAACTATTAACTGGCGAACTA
CTTACTCTAGCTTCCCGGCAACAATTAATAGACTGGATGGAGGCGGATAAAGTTGCAGGACCACTTCTGC
GCTCGGCCCTTCCGGCTGGCTGGTTTATTGCTGATAAATCTGGAGCCGGTGAGCGTGGGTCTCGCGGTAT
CATTGCAGCACTGGGGCCAGATGGTAAGCCCTCCCGTATCGTAGTTATCTACACGACGGGGAGTCAGGCA
ACTATGGATGAACGAAATAGACAGATCGCTGAGATAGGTGCCTCACTGATTAAGCATTGGTAACTGTCAG
ACCAAGTTTACTCATATATACTTTAGATTGATTTAAAACTTCATTTTTAATTTAAAAGGATCTAGGTGAA
GATCCTTTTTGATAATCTCATGACCAAAATCCCTTAACGTGAGTTTTCGTTCCACTGAGCGTCAGACCCC
GTAGAAAAGATCAAAGGATCTTCTTGAGATCCTTTTTTTCTGCGCGTAATCTGCTGCTTGCAAACAAAAA
AACCACCGCTACCAGCGGTGGTTTGTTTGCCGGATCAAGAGCTACCAACTCTTTTTCCGAAGGTAACTGG
CTTCAGCAGAGCGCAGATACCAAATACTGTCCTTCTAGTGTAGCCGTAGTTAGGCCACCACTTCAAGAAC
TCTGTAGCACCGCCTACATACCTCGCTCTGCTAATCCTGTTACCAGTGGCTGCTGCCAGTGGCGATAAGT
CGTGTCTTACCGGGTTGGACTCAAGACGATAGTTACCGGATAAGGCGCAGCGGTCGGGCTGAACGGGGGG
TTCGTGCACACAGCCCAGCTTGGAGCGAACGACCTACACCGAACTGAGATACCTACAGCGTGAGCTATGA
GAAAGCGCCACGCTTCCCGAAGGGAGAAAGGCGGACAGGTATCCGGTAAGCGGCAGGGTCGGAACAGGAG
AGCGCACGAGGGAGCTTCCAGGGGGAAACGCCTGGTATCTTTATAGTCCTGTCGGGTTTCGCCACCTCTG
ACTTGAGCGTCGATTTTTGTGATGCTCGTCAGGGGGGCGGAGCCTATGGAAAAACGCCAGCAACGCGGCC
TTTTTACGGTTCCTGGCCTTTTGCTGGCCTTTTGCTCACATGTTCTTTCCTGCGTTATCCCCTGATTCTG
TGGATAACCGTATTACCGCCTTTGAGTGAGCTGATACCGCTCGCCGCAGCCGAACGACCGAGCGCAGCGA
GTCAGTGAGCGAGGAAGCGGAAGAGCGCCTGATGCGGTATTTTCTCCTTACGCATCTGTGCGGTATTTCA
CACCGCATAAATTCCGACACCATCGAATGGCGCAAAACCTTTCGCGGTATGGCATGATAGCGCCCGGAAG
AGAGTCAATTCAGGGTGGTGAATGTGAAACCAGTAACGTTATACGATGTCGCAGAGTATGCCGGTGTCTC
TTATCAGACCGTTTCCCGCGTGGTGAACCAGGCCAGCCACGTTTCTGCGAAAACGCGGGAAAAAGTGGAA
GCGGCGATGGCGGAGCTGAATTACATTCCCAACCGCGTGGCACAACAACTGGCGGGCAAACAGTCGTTGC
TGATTGGCGTTGCCACCTCCAGTCTGGCCCTGCACGCGCCGTCGCAAATTGTCGCGGCGATTAAATCTCG
CGCCGATCAACTGGGTGCCAGCGTGGTGGTGTCGATGGTAGAACGAAGCGGCGTCGAAGCCTGTAAAGCG
GCGGTGCACAATCTTCTCGCGCAACGCGTCAGTGGGCTGATCATTAACTATCCGCTGGATGACCAGGATG
CCATTGCTGTGGAAGCTGCCTGCACTAATGTTCCGGCGTTATTTCTTGATGTCTCTGACCAGACACCCAT
CAACAGTATTATTTTCTCCCATGAAGACGGTACGCGACTGGGCGTGGAGCATCTGGTCGCATTGGGTCAC
CAGCAAATCGCGCTGTTAGCGGGCCCATTAAGTTCTGTCTCGGCGCGTCTGCGTCTGGCTGGCTGGCATA
AATATCTCACTCGCAATCAAATTCAGCCGATAGCGGAACGGGAAGGCGACTGGAGTGCCATGTCCGGTTT
TCAACAAACCATGCAAATGCTGAATGAGGGCATCGTTCCCACTGCGATGCTGGTTGCCAACGATCAGATG
GCGCTGGGCGCAATGCGCGCCATTACCGAGTCCGGGCTGCGCGTTGGTGCGGATATCTCGGTAGTGGGAT
ACGACGATACCGAAGACAGCTCATGTTATATCCCGCCGTTAACCACCATCAAACAGGATTTTCGCCTGCT
GGGGCAAACCAGCGTGGACCGCTTGCTGCAACTCTCTCAGGGCCAGGCGGTGAAGGGCAATCAGCTGTTG
CCCGTCTCACTGGTGAAAAGAAAAACCACCCTGGCGCCCAATACGCAAACCGCCTCTCCCCGCGCGTTGG
CCGATTCATTAATGCAGCTGGCACGACAGGTTTCCCGACTGGAAAGCGGGCAGTGAGCGCAACGCAATTA
ATGTAAGTTAGCTCACTCATTAGGCACCCCAGGCTTTACACTTTATGCTTCCGGCTCGTATGTTGTGTGG
AATTGTGAGCGGATAACAATTTCACACAGGAAACAGCTATGACCATGATTACGGATTCACTGGCCGTCGT
TTTACAACGTCGTGACTGGGAAAACCCTGGCGTTACCCAACTTAATCGCCTTGCAGCACATCCCCCTTTC
GCCAGCTGGCGTAATAGCGAAGAGGCCCGCACCGATCGCCCTTCCCAACAGTTGCGCAGCCTGAATGGCG
AATGGCGCTTTGCCTGGTTTCCGGCACCAGAAGCGGTGCCGGAAAGCTGGCTGGAGTGCGATCTTCCTGA
GGCCGATACTGTCGTCGTCCCCTCAAACTGGCAGATGCACGGTTACGATGCGCCCATCTACACCAACGTG
ACCTATCCCATTACGGTCAATCCGCCGTTTGTTCCCACGGAGAATCCGACGGGTTGTTACTCGCTCACAT
TTAATGTTGATGAAAGCTGGCTACAGGAAGGCCAGACGCGAATTATTTTTGATGGCGTTGGAATTAGCTT
ATCGACTGCACGGTGCACCAATGCTTCTGGCGTCAGGCAGCCATCGGAAGCTGTGGTATGGCTGTGCAGG
TCGTAAATCACTGCATAATTCGTGTCGCTCAAGGCGCACTCCCGTTCTGGATAATGTTTTTTGCGCCGAC
ATCATAACGGTTCTGGCAAATATTCTGAAATGAGCTG
Features (pLannotate 1.2.2; 17 found; start..end, strand, type, name):
      1..29      +  promoter       tac promoter: strong E. coli promoter; hybrid between the trp and lac UV5 promoters
     37..53      +  protein_bind   lac operator: The lac repressor binds to the lac operator to inhibit transcription in E. coli. This inhibition can be relieved by adding lactose or isopropyl-β-D-thiogalactopyranoside (IPTG). lac repressor encoded by lacI
     76..729     +  CDS            GST26_SCHJA: Experimental evidence at protein level: Swiss-Prot protein existence level 1. GST isoenzymes appear to play a central role in the parasite detoxification system. Other functions are also suspected including a role in increasing the solubility of haematin in the parasite gut. From Schistosoma japonicum (Blood fluke).
    778..1926    +  CDS            DMTN (fragment): DEMA_HUMAN - Also known as DMT, EPB49. Experimental evidence at protein level: Swiss-Prot protein existence level 1. Membrane-cytoskeleton-associated protein with F-actin-binding activity that induces F-actin bundles formation and stabilization. Its F-actin-bundling activity is reversibly regulated upon its phosphorylation by the cAMP-dependent protein kinase A (PKA). Binds to the erythrocyte membrane glucose transporter-1 SLC2A1/GLUT1, and hence stabilizes and attaches the spectrin-actin network to the erythrocytic plasma membrane. Plays a role in maintaining the functional integrity of PKA-a
   1962..2001    +  CDS            rop (fragment): Rop protein, which maintains plasmids at low copy number; rop
   2103..2143    +  misc_feature   bom (fragment): basis of mobility region from pBR322
   2248..2352    +  promoter       AmpR promoter: bla
   2353..3213    +  CDS            AmpR: β-lactamase; bla; confers resistance to ampicillin, carbenicillin, and related antibiotics
   3384..3972    +  rep_origin     ori: high-copy-number ColE1/pMB1/pBR322/pUC origin of replication
   4158..4209    -  misc_feature   bom (fragment): basis of mobility region from pBR322
   4216..4293    +  promoter       lacI promoter: lacI
   4294..5376    +  CDS            lacI: lac repressor; lacI; The lac repressor binds to the lac operator to inhibit transcription in E. coli. This inhibition can be relieved by adding lactose or isopropyl-β-D-thiogalactopyranoside (IPTG).
   5389..5410    +  protein_bind   CAP binding site: CAP binding activates transcription in the presence of cAMP. E. coli catabolite activator protein
   5425..5455    +  promoter       lac promoter: promoter for the E. coli lac operon
   5463..5479    +  protein_bind   lac operator: The lac repressor binds to the lac operator to inhibit transcription in E. coli. This inhibition can be relieved by adding lactose or isopropyl-β-D-thiogalactopyranoside (IPTG). lac repressor encoded by lacI
   5499..5672    +  CDS            lacZα: LacZα fragment of β-galactosidase; lacZ fragment
   5936..6052    -  CDS            yciV (fragment): RNAAM_ECOLI - Also known as trpH From Escherichia coli (strain K12).
