[The description below was written by a language model from this plasmid's Addgene catalogue record and pLannotate feature annotations shown in this document.]
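Description:
rd is a bacterial expression plasmid built on the pGEX-2T backbone that produces a modified 48 kDa form of human dematin (DMTN, also called protein 4.9 or EPB49) as an N-terminal glutathione S-transferase fusion. The sequenced plasmid is about 6.1 kb. It replicates in E. coli from a ColE1/pBR322-type origin and is selected with ampicillin through the bla (AmpR) gene; the catalogue entry lists it as low copy. Short fragments of rop and the bom mobility region, a lacZα segment with its lac promoter and operator, and a small yciV fragment are backbone remnants with no stated role in expression.

The catalogue entry gives the promoter as T7, but the feature table shows no T7 promoter. Instead the fusion gene sits directly downstream of the tac promoter and a lac operator, which is the standard pGEX arrangement. A plasmid-borne lacI gene supplies lac repressor, so transcription is held off until induced with IPTG. The Schistosoma japonicum GST coding sequence comes first, followed by a short linker that, according to the record, carries an added PreScission ("precision") protease site, and then the roughly 1.15 kb dematin coding sequence. This allows glutathione-affinity purification followed by proteolytic removal of the tag.

In the insert, the PEST sequence near the N-terminus has been replaced: a serine-, threonine- and proline-rich stretch within residues 89–102 was substituted with alanine/glycine-rich residues. The associated work concerns the allosteric effect of protein kinase A phosphorylation on dematin, an F-actin-bundling protein of the erythrocyte membrane skeleton, and the plasmid provides recombinant protein for such studies. The cloning sites are not recorded.
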