Addgene plasmid #112912: rd
Purpose: Express the PEST domain-replaced 48 kDa form of human dematin with a cleavable N-terminal GST tag
Depositing lab: C. James McKnight. Depositing organization: Boston University Medical Campus. Publication: The allosteric mechanism induced by protein kinase A (PKA) phosphorylation of dematin (band 4.9). Chen L, Brown JW, Mok YF, Hatters DM, McKnight CJ. J Biol Chem. 2013 Mar 22;288(12):8313-20. doi: 10.1074/jbc.M112.438861. Epub 2013 Jan 25. PubMed 23355471.
Backbone
  Vector backbone: pGEX-2T
  Backbone manufacturer: GE Healthcare
  Backbone size w/o insert (bp): 5000
  Total vector size (bp): 6000
  Vector type: Bacterial Expression
Growth in bacteria
  Bacterial resistance: Ampicillin, 100 μg/mL
  Growth temperature: 37°C
  Growth strain: DH5alpha
  Copy number: Low Copy
Gene/Insert
  Gene/Insert name: dematin (alt name: protein 4.9)
  Species: H. sapiens (human)
  Insert size (bp): 1150
  Mutation: PEST sequence near the N-terminal removed. 5′-GCGCTCGCTGTCACCCAAAGCCGCAGCGGGGGGCGGAGCCGGGAAGGTGTGGGCGGACAGCCGG-3′, and 5′-CCGGCTGTCCGCCCACACCTTCCCGGCTCCGCCCCCCGCTGCGGCTTTGGGTGACAGCGAGCGC-3′ were used to replace 89KSTSPPPSPEVWAD102 with 89KAAAGGGAGKVWAD102
  GenBank ID: NM_001252664
  Entrez Gene: DMTN (a.k.a. DMT, EPB49)
  Promoter: T7
  Tag / fusion protein: Glutatione-S-Tranferase (N terminal on backbone); precision protease site added between GST and dematin
  Cloning method: Restriction Enzyme; 5′ cloning site unknown (unknown if destroyed); 3′ cloning site unknown (unknown if destroyed)
  Sequencing primers: 5′ M13_pUC_rev_primer; 3′ pGEX_3_primer
Resource information
  A portion of this plasmid was derived from a plasmid made by: Athar Chishti, Tufts University
Terms and licenses: Academic/Nonprofit Terms; Industry Terms: Not Available to Industry
How to cite: rd was a gift from C. James McKnight (Addgene plasmid # 112912 ; http://n2t.net/addgene:112912 ; RRID:Addgene_112912)
